>Addgene plasmid #247062 | pBEL2937 | addgene full sequence | sequence record 492989 | Addgene NGS Result
GTGGCAGGCCCCGTGGCCGGGGGACTGTTGGGCGCCATCTCCTTCTGCCTCGCGCGTTTCGGTGATGACG
GTGAAAACCTCTGACACATGCAGCTCCCGGAGACGGTCACAGCTTGTCTGTAAGCGGATGCCGGGAGCAG
ACAAGCCCGTCAGGGCGCGTCAGCGGGTGTTGGCGGGTGTCGGGGCGCAGCCATGACCCTATGCGGTGTG
AAATACCGCACAGATGCGTAAGGAGAAAATACCGCATCAGGCGCTCTTCCGCTTCCTCGCTCACTGACTC
GCTGCGCTCGGTCGTTCGGCTGCGGCGAGCGGTATCAGCTCACTCAAAGGCGGTAATACGGTTATCCACA
GAATCAGGGGATAACGCAGGAAAGAACATGTGAGCAAAAGGCCAGCAAAAGGCCAGGAACCGTAAAAAGG
CCGCGTTGCTGGCGTTTTTCCATAGGCTCCGCCCCCCTGACGAGCATCACAAAAATCGACGCTCAAGTCA
GAGGTGGCGAAACCCGACAGGACTATAAAGATACCAGGCGTTTCCCCCTGGAAGCTCCCTCGTGCGCTCT
CCTGTTCCGACCCTGCCGCTTACCGGATACCTGTCCGCCTTTCTCCCTTCGGGAAGCGTGGCGCTTTCTC
ATAGCTCACGCTGTAGGTATCTCAGTTCGGTGTAGGTCGTTCGCTCCAAGCTGGGCTGTGTGCACGAACC
CCCCGTTCAGCCCGACCGCTGCGCCTTATCCGGTAACTATCGTCTTGAGTCCAACCCGGTAAGACACGAC
TTATCGCCACTGGCAGCAGCCACTGGTAACAGGATTAGCAGAGCGAGGTATGTAGGCGGTGCTACAGAGT
TCTTGAAGTGGTGGCCTAACTACGGCTACACTAGAAGGACAGTATTTGGTATCTGCGCTCTGCTGAGCCA
GTTACCTTCGGAAAAAGAGTTGGTAGCTCTTGATCCGGCAAACAAACCACCGCTGGTAGCGGTGGTTTTT
TTGTTTGCAAGCAGCAGATTACGCGCAGAAAAAAAGGATCTCAAGAAGATCCTTTGATCTTTTCTACGGG
GTCTGACGCTCAGTGGAACGAAAACTCACGTTAAGGGATTTTGGTCATGAGATTATCAAAAAGGATCTTC
ACCTAGATCCTTTTAAATTGTAAACGTTAATATTTTGTTAAAATTCGCGTTAAATTTTTGTTAAATCAGC
TCATTTTTTAACCAATAGGCCGAAATCGGCAAAATCCCTTATAAATCAAAAGAATAGCCCGAGATAGGGT
[37 nt withheld, positions 1261-1297]
AAAGAACGTGGACTCCAACGTCAAAGG
[141 nt withheld, positions 1325-1465]
G
[125 nt withheld, positions 1467-1591]
AATCAATCTAAAGTATATATGAGTAAACTTGGTCTGACAGTTACCAATGCTTAATCAGTGAGGCACCTAT
CTCAGCGATCTGTCTATTTCGTTCATCCATAGTTGCCTGACTCCCCGTCGTGTAGATAACTACGATACGG
GAGGGCTTACCATCTGGCCCCAGTGCTGCAATGATACCGCGAGACCCACGCTCACCGGCTCCAGATTTAT
CAGCAATAAACCAGCCAGCCGGAAGGGCCGAGCGCAGAAGTGGTCCTGCAACTTTATCCGCCTCCATCCA
GTCTATTAATTGTTGCCGGGAAGCTAGAGTAAGTAGTTCGCCAGTTAATAGTTTGCGCAACGTTGTTGCC
ATTGCTGCAGGCATCGTGGTGTCACGCTCGTCGTTTGGTATGGCTTCATTCAGCTCCGGTTCCCAACGAT
CAAGGCGAGTTACATGATCCCCCATGTTGTGCAAAAAAGCGGTTAGCTCCTTCGGTCCTCCGATCGTTGT
CAGAAGTAAGTTGGCCGCAGTGTTATCACTCATGGTTATGGCAGCACTGCATAATTCTCTTACTGTCATG
CCATCCGTAAGATGCTTTTCTGTGACTGGTGAGTACTCAACCAAGTCATTCTGAGAATAGTGTATGCGGC
GACCGAGTTGCTCTTGCCCGGCGTCAACACGGGATAATACCGCGCCACATAGCAGAACTTTAAAAGTGCT
CATCATTGGAAAACGTTCTTCGGGGCGAAAACTCTCAAGGATCTTACCGCTGTTGAGATCCAGTTCGATG
TAACCCACTCGTGCACCCAACTGATCTTCAGCATCTTTTACTTTCACCAGCGTTTCTGGGTGAGCAAAAA
CAGGAAGGCAAAATGCCGCAAAAAAGGGAATAAGGGCGACACGGAAATGTTGAATACTCATACTCTTCCT
TTTTCAATATTATTGAAGCATTTATCAGGGTTATTGTCTCATGAGCGGATACATATTTGAATGTATTTAG
AAAAATAAACAAAAGAGTTTGTAGAAACGCAAAAAGGCCATCCGTCAGGATGGCCTTCTGCTTAATTTGA
TGCCTGGCAGTTTATGGCGGGCGTCCTGCCCGCCACCCTCCGGGCCGTTGCTTCGCAACGTTCAAATCCG
CTCCCGGCGGATTTGTCCTACTCAGGAGAGCGTTCACCGACAAACAACAGATAAAACGAAAGGCCCAGTC
TTTCGACTGAGCCTTTCGTTTTATTTGATGCCTGGCAGTTCCCTACTCTCGCATGGGGAGACCCCACACT
ACCATCGGCGCTACGGCGTTTCACTTCTGAGTTCGGCATGGGGTCAGGTGGGACCACCGCGCTACTGCCG
CCAGGCAAATTCTGTTTTATCAGACCGCTTCTGCGTTCTGATTTAATCTGTATCAGGCTGAAAATCTTCT
CTCATCCGCCAAAACAGCCAAGCTTACAACCATTCCTCAGACCAGGACCAAAACGAAAAAAGACGCTTTT
CAGCGTCTCTTTTCTGGAATTTGGTACCTTATTTGGGAAGCGCAGTTCCCCATTCACGCCACTCTTTCGG
TTCACTTTCCTGCAACAGGAAGTGTTTGCCTTCCTGGGCTTTCGGTGCCAGTGGCGTACCCGGAGGCGTG
GCGAAGGCGATGCCGCCACGGATAAACTGGTTAAAGGTGCCGGTTTTCACTACGCCGCCCGTCAGACCAA
AGTCCAGACTGTAACCCGATGCCAACCAGAAGACGGAATTGTTACGCACCAGGTGTTGATAGCGTTTACT
GATGCGCATCGCAATCATCACGCGATCTGACAATGTCCCCAGCGTCATTCCTGTAACCGTACCGACTTCC
AGACCACGGAACAGCACAGGCGTACCGATGCCTAACGAACCGGCTTCCGGCGCTTCAACAATAATGCTTA
AGCCATCCAGGTAACGCGAATCAGTAATGGTGGCCTCTTGTAATTCAAAGTCGCGGCGAGGATTGCCCCG
GCCTGGTTCGACGTTGATATACGGCTGGAGGATAGTATCAAGATGCTCAACGCCAGCTGCCGAAATTTGC
GGTGTGACCACTGAGAAGCGCGTACCACCGCGAGCAAAGGTCTGGACATATTCCGGGTAAAGTACCGCCT
TTGCCTGTACTTCATTGCGTGCGGTAATCAGATCCAGCGTCTGGATTTGCCCGATATCAATACCGAGATA
GCGAATTGGCATCCCGACCGCCAGTTTTCCGGCATCGAAAGCGTGAAGCGTAATCTGCCCGCCAACCGCA
CGGGCCGCTGTTTCGGAAGCATACAGAATACGCTTATCGCCTTTACGCTGACTGGCGCTGGCACCGCTGA
GGTTGTCGAAGCTAATGGCTCCCTTTAATGCTCTGGAGAGCGGGGATGCCTGTACGGTCAGACCACTACC
ATTCAGCTGAACTTTCGCCCCGCCTTCTGCCCAGAACACGCTATTGCTGGTCAGAAGGTTGCGATACTCC
GGCTTAATATGCAGATCGATATCAAACGCGTTAGCTCGCGGACGCACGGTAATCACTTCACCAACTTCAA
ATTTACGGTACAGCACTACCGATCCTGCCTGCACATCCGGCAGCGTCTCTGCACTCAAACTCACGGTTGT
GGTGGGTAAATCGCTAAGGCTGTTCTCCAGCGCTTTTTCCAAATTGGCATACAGTGGATAGCTGGCTTTC
ATCTCACCCTAATCGCCCGGCAGAATACGTATCCCGCCATTGATCCATTCTGAGGCGCTGGCACCGAGAA
ACTCAACGCCATCCAGCCCCACCTTCACATCGACACGGCTGTTGACGACAAATTTGCTATCGCCTTTTAC
CAGTTCGCGATGCTGAGGCTCGATGGCGACGGTAAAGGTGACGCCTTTGCTGGTGAGTTTACGATCGATA
ACCTGGCCTACCTGCACGCCGTGAAGAATGAGCGGCTGACCCGCATCAATACCGTAACTTTCCGGCGCGG
TCAGGGTCAGCGTCAGAACATCAGGTTCATGCAGCAGTGCTTTTTCGCCTGGCACAACAACGAACTCTTT
GCGTGGCTCGCCATCGCCGGGCACCAGCTCGAAGGTTTTGCCGGTCAGCAGGGCGCTGAGATTAGCATCG
CTAAGGGATAATTTCGGGTTGCGTAATTCGATGCGGGTATTTTCACGAAGCAGGGTAACGACGCTGGGAT
CAACGGTCATTTCCCCTGTGACTTTACCACCAGGATTTAAATCCAGTTTAGTCAGCTGTCCGACTTCCAG
CCCCTGATACATTAACGGCGTCGAGTCGGCGGTTAATCCGGCCCCACTCGGCAGTTCCAGTTTTATTATT
ACGCCACGCTGGCTGTGGGCCAGATCTTCATACAGACCAAAGGTATCTTCCGCCTCGGCAGGTTTCGACT
CTTCTGGTGAATCGAAGGCAATCGCACCGTTAACCAGTGCCGCCAGGCTTTCCAGTTTCACCTTCGCGCC
ACTGATACTGACGTTGGCATCAACGCCGGAAACGTTCCAGAAACGGCTACCTTTTTTCACCAGATCGGTA
AAACGCCGCTCGATCAGGACATCAATCACCACGCCTTGCTTGTTGGGATTGATGGCATAGTCGTAGACTT
TTCCCACCGGGATCTTGCGGAAATAGACCAATGAACCGCTGTTCAGCGAACCGAGATCGGGGGCTTGCAG
GTGGATCATCAGATCGCCATTGTCCAGCCGATATTTCGGTTGGGTATCGAGTGCGACAAAGTGATCCTGC
TCTTTACCTTTACCCGGCATCATGCCGATATAGTTCCCACCGACGAGGGCGTCCAGCCCGGAGACACCTG
CCAACGATGCTTTTGGCGTCACCAGCCAGAACTGAGTCTCTTCGCGCAGCGCATCTTTCATATCGGACTT
GATGCTGACCTTGACTTCAATCTTACGAAGATCGTCGCTGAGGCTGATATCCTGCACTGTTCCGACTTCA
ACGCCCTGATAACGAACAGGCGTACGGCCTGGAACAATACCATCCGCCGACATAAAGTCGATGGTGACGG
TATTACCCCGGTCCTGATAACTGTCCCAAATCAGCCAACTGGCAATCATTAGCGCGATGAACGGCAGCAG
CCAGAAAGGTGAGATACGGCGTTTATTTTTAATCTGCGCTTCAGTCGTCGAAGCGGGCGTTTCCTGACTC
ATGTGCATCCCAAAGTAAGCGGCTGTCCAGCCATTCCACAGCAAGAATAGTCAAAATTACCGCTGCGCCG
AAATAAAACGCAGCCGGTCCCATAGTAAAAGCGAGGATCTGATCGCGATTAATCAGCGACATGGTTAAAG
ATATGACAAACAGGTCGAGCATCGACCAGCGACCAATCCAGGTCACCATCCGCAGTAACAGAATGCGTGT
GCGTAAACCTTGCTGGCATTTAAAATGAATGCTCAACAGTAAAGTGAACATGACGATCACTTTAGTAAAC
GGTACCAGAATACTGGCGATAAACACGATTCCTGCAACCGCAATGTTGCTACTTGCCAGCGACATAATTC
CGGAAAGAATTGTATCTTCCTGCCGTCCTCCGTTCAGATAAATGATAGAAATAGGCAACAGGTTGGCAGG
TAACAATAAAACGATTGACGCTAACAGCGCCGCCCAGCATTTTTGCAGACTATGACGGCGACGCAGGCGT
AGCGGGATATGGCAACGCGGGCAGCGACCACGCTGATCTGGATAGCCGGTAAAATGGCACCCAAGACAGA
CACGAAGTTTCTCGTCCCTACGCGTAGCGGGGCGCTGCGGATAAAATCGCTCCCACAGTTCTTCGACATT
AAGATGTGACAACGTCACCGTCGTTAAAATCACCAACGCCACAAAAGAGAACAAGCCGACACCAGCCTGG
ATATGGGCATAATCCTGTACCTTTATAGAAGCAACGCCAATGCCGACCAGGTAGATATCGAGCATTACCC
ACTCTTTAAGTCGCTCAAGCATCAGCAGTACCGGACGTAAATTCATTCCCAGTCGGTTACCAAACCATAA
ATAAGCTATGGAGGTCACCAGAATGAGCGGGGCACCAATAACGCAGAAAAAGACCATCGACCCCGTTATC
GCATCGCCCTGTTTGGTCATTTGCCAGATGCCTTGCATAACGTTGGCGTCAATACGAATGCCTAACAGCC
AGATATGCAACAGCGGTTCGCCCCAGGCAAACGGCATAAGCAACAGCATGGTGAAGGCCATTGCCGCCAG
GCGCGTTAGCGACCAGTCGCGCCCGTCACGAATTTTTGCCTGACAGCGCGGACAATAGGCACTTTGATGA
GAATTTATCTCGGGCAGGCTAAACAGCATGTCACATTGCGGGCAACGTTGGTAATCACCACGCGGCAGTT
CCTCGCCGATTGCCCTCACTGTTATCTTTTTTGTCGGCGTAATTTGTGGTGTGTTAAGAGCCATCCCCTG
AAAATACAGATTTTCGTGTTGATGCTGATGGTGATGGTGGTGATGCATAATTCACCCTTCGGCTAGCCCA
AAAAAACGGGTATGGAGAAACAGTAGAGAGTTGCGATAAAAAGCGTCAGGTAGGATCCGCTAATCTTATG
GATAAAAATGCTATGGCATAGCAAAGTGTGACGCCGTGCAAATAATCAATGTGGACTTTTCTGCCGTGAT
TATAGACACTTTTGTTACGCGTTTTTGTCATGGCTTTGGTCCCGCTTTGTTACAGAATGCTTTTAATAAG
CGGGGTTACCGGTTTGGTTAGCGAGAAGAGCCAGTAAAAGACGCAGTGACGGCAATGTCTGATGCAATAT
GGACAATTGGTTTCTTCTCTGAATGGCGGGAGTATGAAAAGTATGGCTGAAGCGCAAAATGATCCCCTGC
TGCCGGGATACTCGTTTAATGCCCATCTGGTGGCGGGTTTAACGCCGATTGAGGCCAACGGTTATCTCGA
TTTTTTTATCGACCGACCGCTGGGAATGAAAGGTTATATTCTCAATCTCACCATTCGCGGTCAGGGGGTG
GTGAAAAATCAGGGACGAGAATTTGTTTGCCGACCGGGTGATATTTTGCTGTTCCCGCCAGGAGAGATTC
ATCACTACGGTCGTCATCCGGAGGCTCGCGAATGGTATCACCAGTGGGTTTACTTTCGTCCGCGCGCCTA
CTGGCATGAATGGCTTAACTGGCCGTCAATATTTGCCAATACGGGGTTCTTTCGCCCGGATGAAGCGCAC
CAGCCGCATTTCAGCGACCTGTTTGGGCAAATCATTAACGCCGGGCAAGGGGAAGGGCGCTATTCGGAGC
TGCTGGCGATAAATCTGCTTGAGCAATTGTTACTGCGGCGCATGGAAGCGATTAACGAGTCGCTCCATCC
ACCGATGGATAATCGGGTACGCGAGGCTTGTCAGTACATCAGCGATCACCTGGCAGACAGCAATTTTGAT
ATCGCCAGCGTCGCACAGCATGTTTGCTTGTCGCCGTCGCGTCTGTCACATCTTTTCCGCCAGCAGTTAG
GGATTAGCGTCTTAAGCTGGCGCGAGGACCAACGTATCAGCCAGGCGAAGCTGCTTTTGAGCACCACCCG
GATGCCTATCGCCACCGTCGGTCGCAATGTTGGTTTTGACGATCAACTCTATTTCTCGCGGGTATTTAAA
AAATGCACCGGGGCCAGCCCGAGCGAGTTCCGTGCCGGTTGTGAAGAAAAAGTGAATGATGTAGCCGTCA
AGTTGTCATAATTGGTAACGAATCAGACAATTGACGGCTTGACGGAGTAGCATAGGGTTTGCAGAATCCC
TGCTTCGTCCATTTGACAGGCACATTATGCATCGATGATAAGCTGTCAAACATGAGCAGATCCTCTACGC
CGGACGCATCGTGGCCGGCATCACCGGCGCCACAGGTGCGGTTGCTGGCGCCTATATCGCCGACATCACC
GATGGGGAAGATCGGGCTCGCCACTTCGGGCTCATGAGCGCTTGTTTCGGCGTGGGTATG
Features (pLannotate 1.2.2; 15 found; start..end, strand, type, name):
     45..84      +  CDS            rop (fragment): Rop protein, which maintains plasmids at low copy number; rop
    200..251     +  misc_feature   bom (fragment): basis of mobility region from pBR322
    437..1024    -  rep_origin     ori: high-copy-number ColE1/pMB1/pBR322/pUC origin of replication
   1210..1590    -  rep_origin     M13 ori (sequence partly withheld): M13 bacteriophage origin of replication; arrow indicates direction of (+) strand synthesis
   1632..2492    -  CDS            AmpR: β-lactamase; bla; confers resistance to ampicillin, carbenicillin, and related antibiotics
   2493..2584    -  promoter       AmpR promoter: bla
   2603..2630    -  terminator     rrnB T2 terminator: transcription terminator T2 from the E. coli rrnB gene
   2722..2808    -  terminator     rrnB T1 terminator: Escherichia coli rrnB; transcription terminator T1 from the E. coli rrnB gene
   2810..2925    -  ncRNA          5S rRNA: Accession: RF00001 - 5S ribosomal RNA
   3093..5723    -  CDS            yebT: YEBT_ECOLI - Experimental evidence at protein level: Swiss-Prot protein existence level 1. Component of a transport pathway that contributes to membrane integrity (PubMed:27795327). May directly span the intermembrane space, facilitating the transport of substrates across the periplasm (Probable). From Escherichia coli (strain K12).
   5695..6975    -  CDS            yebS: YEBS_ECOLI - Experimental evidence at protein level: Swiss-Prot protein existence level 1. Component of a transport pathway that contributes to membrane integrity. From Escherichia coli (strain K12).
   7063..7347    -  promoter       araBAD promoter: araBAD; promoter of the L-arabinose operon of E. coli; the araC regulatory gene is transcribed in the opposite direction (Guzman et al., 1995)
   7374..8252    +  CDS            araC: L-arabinose regulatory protein; araC
   8342..8360    -  promoter       tet promoter (fragment): E. coli promoter for tetracycline efflux protein gene
   8370..44      +  CDS            TcR (fragment) (across the origin): tetracycline efflux protein; tet; confers resistance to tetracycline
