[The description below was written by a language model from this plasmid's Addgene catalogue record and pLannotate feature annotations shown in this document.]
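Description:
pBEL2937 is an 8,511 bp bacterial expression plasmid built on a pBAD backbone for arabinose-inducible co-expression of the Escherichia coli proteins LetA (YebS) and LetB (YebT). It replicates from a high-copy ColE1/pMB1-type origin and is selected with ampicillin through the bla (AmpR) gene and its own promoter. An M13 phage origin is also present. Short remnants of rop, the bom mobility region, and the tetracycline resistance gene and its promoter are annotated only as fragments, consistent with leftovers of a pBR322-derived lineage rather than functional parts.

The payload is the native yebST (letAB) gene pair placed downstream of the araBAD promoter, with the araC regulator encoded divergently so that transcription is repressed without L-arabinose and induced when it is added. The yebS and yebT reading frames are annotated as slightly overlapping, indicating that the two genes are kept in their operon-like arrangement and transcribed as a single message. That message is terminated by the rrnB T1 and T2 terminators, with an adjacent 5S rRNA segment that is part of the rrnB terminator region. According to the record, LetB carries a K488 amber substitution, that is, a stop codon replacing lysine 488. Such a codon is generally used with a separately supplied suppressor tRNA/synthetase system to incorporate a non-canonical amino acid site-specifically; the record's "K488B" notation may designate that residue, but neither its identity nor the suppression system is stated. No affinity tags are annotated. LetA and LetB are annotated as components of a transport pathway contributing to membrane integrity, with LetB possibly spanning the periplasm. The plasmid is described simply as an expression construct for LetA together with this LetB variant.
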