Addgene plasmid #247062: pBEL2937
Purpose: Expression plasmid of of LetA with LetB(K488B)
Depositing lab: Gira Bhabha & Damian Ekiert. Depositing organization: Johns Hopkins University and School of Medicine. Publication: LetA defines a structurally distinct transporter family. Santarossa CC, Li Y, Yousef S, Hasdemir HS, Rodriguez CC, Haase MAB, Baek M, Coudray N, Pavek JG, Focke KN, Silverberg AL, Bautista C, Yeh JT, Marty MT, Baker D, Tajkhorshid E, Ekiert DC, Bhabha G. Nature. 2026 Jan 21. doi: 10.1038/s41586-025-09990-0. PubMed 41565823.
Backbone
  Vector backbone: pBAD
  Total vector size (bp): 8511
  Vector type: Bacterial Expression
Growth in bacteria
  Bacterial resistance: Ampicillin, 100 μg/mL
  Growth temperature: 37°C
  Growth strain: DH5alpha
  Copy number: High Copy
Gene/Insert
  Gene/Insert name: YebST (alt name: LetAB)
  Species: Escherichia coli
  Mutation: LetB K488Amber
Terms and licenses: Academic/Nonprofit Terms; Industry Terms: Not Available to Industry
How to cite: pBEL2937 was a gift from Gira Bhabha & Damian Ekiert (Addgene plasmid # 247062 ; http://n2t.net/addgene:247062 ; RRID:Addgene_247062)
